>Addgene plasmid #69728 | MAP3K15-TAP | depositor full sequence | sequence record 128183 | MAP3K15-TAP sequence 9406 bps
GACGGATCGGGAGATCTCCCGATCCCCTATGGTGCACTCTCAGTACAATCTGCTCTGATGCCGCATAGTT
AAGCCAGTATCTGCTCCCTGCTTGTGTGTTGGAGGTCGCTGAGTAGTGCGCGAGCAAAATTTAAGCTACA
ACAAGGCAAGGCTTGACCGACAATTGCATGAAGAATCTGCTTAGGGTTAGGCGTTTTGCGCTGCTTCGCG
ATGTACGGGCCAGATATACGCGTTGACATTGATTATTGACTAGTTATTAATAGTAATCAATTACGGGGTC
ATTAGTTCATAGCCCATATATGGAGTTCCGCGTTACATAACTTACGGTAAATGGCCCGCCTGGCTGACCG
CCCAACGACCCCCGCCCATTGACGTCAATAATGACGTATGTTCCCATAGTAACGCCAATAGGGACTTTCC
ATTGACGTCAATGGGTGGAGTATTTACGGTAAACTGCCCACTTGGCAGTACATCAAGTGTATCATATGCC
AAGTACGCCCCCTATTGACGTCAATGACGGTAAATGGCCCGCCTGGCATTATGCCCAGTACATGACCTTA
TGGGACTTTCCTACTTGGCAGTACATCTACGTATTAGTCATCGCTATTACCATGGTGATGCGGTTTTGGC
AGTACATCAATGGGCGTGGATAGCGGTTTGACTCACGGGGATTTCCAAGTCTCCACCCCATTGACGTCAA
TGGGAGTTTGTTTTGGCACCAAAATCAACGGGACTTTCCAAAATGTCGTAACAACTCCGCCCCATTGACG
CAAATGGGCGGTAGGCGTGTACGGTGGGAGGTCTATATAAGCAGAGCTCTCTGGCTAACTAGAGAACCCA
CTGCTTACTGGCTTATCGAAATTAATACGACTCACTATAGGGAGACCCAAGCTGGCTAGCGTTTAAACTT
AAGCTTGGTACCGAGCTCGGATCCACTAGTCCAGTGTGGTGGAATTCATGGAGAGCGGCGGTGGGAATGC
TCCGGCCGGGGCCCTCGGGGCGGCGAGCGAGTCCCCTCAGTGCCCGCCGCCGCCGGGGGTGGAGGGCGCG
GCCGGGCCGGCGGAGCCCGACGGGGCGGCGGAGGGCGCGGCAGGCGGCAGCGGCGAGGGCGAGAGTGGGG
GCGGGCCGCGGCGGGCTCTGCGGGCAGTATACGTGCGCAGTGAGAGCTCCCAGGGCGGCGCGGCCGGCGG
CCCGGAGGCTGGGGCGCGGCAGTGCCTGCTGCGGGCCTGCGAGGCCGAGGGCGCTCACCTCACCTCCGTG
CCCTTCGGGGAGCTGGACTTCGGGGAGACGGCCGTGCTCGACGCCTTCTACGACGCAGATGTTGCTGTGG
TAGACATGAGCGATGTCTCCAGACAGCCTTCCCTCTTCTACCATCTTGGAGTCCGAGAAAGCTTTGACAT
GGCCAATAATGTGATCTTGTACCATGACACCGATGCCGACACTGCTCTCTCTTTGAAGGACATGGTAACT
CAAAAAAACACAGCATCCAGTGGAAATTATTATTTCATCCCATACATCGTGACACCGTGCGCTGATTATT
TTTGCTGCGAGAGTGATGCCCAGAGACGAGCCTCCGAGTACATGCAGCCCAACTGGGACAACATCCTGGG
CCCGCTGTGCATGCCTTTGGTGGACAGGTTCATTAGCCTCCTTAAGGACATCCACGTGACCTCATGTGTT
TATTACAAAGAAACCTTGTTAAATGACATCCGGAAAGCCAGAGAGAAATACCAAGGTGAGGAACTGGCGA
AGGAGCTAGCTCGGATCAAGCTCCGCATGGATAATACTGAGGTTCTGACCTCAGACATCATCATTAACTT
ACTCCTGTCCTACCGTGATATCCAGGACTATGATGCGATGGTGAAGCTGGTGGAAACACTGGAGATGCTG
CCTACGTGTGATTTGGCCGATCAGCATAACATTAAATTCCACTATGCGTTTGCACTGAATAGGAGAAACA
GCACAGGTGACCGTGAGAAGGCTCTGCAGATCATGCTCCAGGTTCTGCAGAGCTGTGATCACCCGGGCCC
CGACATGTTCTGCCTGTGTGGGAGGATCTACAAGGACATCTTCTTGGATTCAGACTGCAAAGATGACACC
AGCCGCGACAGCGCCATTGAGTGGTATCGCAAAGGGTTTGAACTCCAGTCATCCCTCTATTCGGGAATTA
ATCTTGCAGTTTTGCTGATTGTTGCTGGACAACAATTTGAAACTTCCTTGGAACTAAGGAAAATAGGTGT
CCGGCTGAACAGTTTGTTGGGAAGAAAAGGGAGCTTGGAGAAAATGAACAATTACTGGGATGTGGGTCAG
TTCTTCAGCGTCAGCATGCTGGCCCATGATGTCGGGAAAGCCGTCCAGGCAGCAGAGAGGTTGTTCAAAC
TGAAACCTCCAGTCTGGTACCTGCGATCATTAGTTCAGAACTTGTTACTAATTCGGCGCTTCAAGAAAAC
CATTATTGAACACTCGCCCAGGCAAGAGCGGCTGAACTTCTGGTTAGATATAATTTTTGAGGCAACAAAT
GAAGTCACTAATGGACTCAGATTTCCAGTTCTGGTCATAGAGCCAACCAAAGTGTACCAGCCTTCTTATG
TTTCCATAAACAATGAAGCCGAGGAGAGAACAGTTTCTTTATGGCATGTCTCACCCACAGAAATGAAACA
GATGCACGAATGGAATTTTACAGCCTCTTCCATAAAGGGAATAAGCCTATCAAAGTTTGATGAAAGGTGT
TGTTTTCTTTATGTCCATGATAATTCTGATGACTTTCAAATCTACTTTTCCACCGAAGAGCAGTGCAGTA
GATTTTTCTCTTTGGTCAAAGAGATGATAACCAATACAGCAGGCAGTACGGTGGAGCTGGAGGGAGAGAC
CGATGGAGACACCTTGGAGTATGAGTATGACCATGATGCAAATGGTGAGAGAGTTGTCTTGGGGAAAGGC
ACGTATGGGATTGTGTATGCTGGCCGAGATCTGAGCAATCAAGTGCGAATAGCCATCAAAGAAATCCCGG
AGAGAGATAGCAGGTATTCTCAGCCTCTGCACGAGGAGATAGCCCTGCACAAGTACCTTAAGCACCGCAA
TATCGTTCAGTACCTGGGCTCTGTTTCAGAGAACGGCTACATTAAGATATTTATGGAGCAGGTGCCTGGA
GGAAGCCTTTCTGCTCTTCTGCGATCCAAATGGGGGCCGATGAAGGAACCGACAATCAAGTTTTACACCA
AACAGATCCTGGAGGGCCTTAAGTATCTTCATGAAAACCAGATCGTGCACAGAGACATAAAGGGCGATAA
TGTTCTGGTGAACACCTACAGCGGAGTGGTGAAAATCTCCGATTTTGGAACCTCGAAACGTCTTGCGGGT
GTGAACCCCTGCACAGAGACTTTTACTGGCACCCTGCAGTACATGGCACCTGAGATAATTGACCAAGGGC
CTCGCGGATATGGTGCCCCAGCCGATATCTGGTCCCTGGGCTGCACCATCATTGAGATGGCCACCAGCAA
GCCTCCGTTCCATGAGCTTGGTGAGCCGCAGGCAGCCATGTTCAAAGTGGGCATGTTTAAGATCCACCCT
GAGATTCCAGAAGCCCTTTCAGCTGAAGCCCGAGCCTTCATTTTATCCTGTTTCGAGCCTGACCCCCACA
AACGTGCCACCACTGCTGAGCTACTGAGAGAGGGTTTCTTAAGGCAGGTGAACAAGGGCAAGAAGAACCG
AATTGCCTTCAAGCCCTCAGAAGGTCCCCGCGGTGTCGTCCTGGCCCTGCCCACACAGGGAGAGCCCATG
GCCACCAGCAGCAGCGAGCACGGCTCTGTCTCCCCAGACTCCGACGCCCAGCCTGACGCACTCTTTGAGA
GGACCCGGGCGCCCAGGCACCACCTTGGCCACCTCCTCAGTGTTCCAGACGAGAGCTCAGCCTTGGAAGA
CCGGGGCTTGGCCTCGTCCCCGGAGGACAGGGACCAGGGCCTCTTCCTGCTACGCAAGGACAGTGAGCGC
CGTGCCATCCTGTACAAAATCCTCTGGGAGGAGCAGAACCAGGTGGCTTCCAACCTGCAGGAGTGTGTGG
CCCAGAGTTCCGAAGAGTTGCATCTCTCAGTTGGACACATCAAGCAAATCATTGGGATCCTGAGGGACTT
CATCCGCTCCCCAGAGCACCGGGTGATGGCGACCACAATATCAAAGCTCAAGGTGGACCTGGACTTTGAC
AGCTCGTCCATCAGTCAGATTCACCTGGTGCTGTTCGGATTTCAGGATGCCGTAAATAAAATTTTGAGGA
ACCACTTAATTAGGCCCCACTGGATGTTCGCGATGGACAACATCATCCGCCGAGCGGTGCAGGCCGCGGT
CACCATTCTCATCCCAGAGCTCCGAGCCCACTTTGAGCCTACCTGTGAGACTGAAGGGGTAGATAAGGAC
ATGGATGAAGCGGAAGAGGGCTATCCCCCAGCCACCGGACCTGGCCAGGAGGCCCAGCCCCACCAGCAGC
ACCTGAGCCTCCAGCTGGGTGAGCTCAGACAGGAGACCAACAGACTTTTGGAACACCTAGTTGAAAAAGA
GAGAGAGTACCAGAATCTTCTGCGGCAAACTCTAGAACAGAAAACTCAAGAATTGTATCACCTTCAGTTA
AAATTAAAATCGAATTGTATTACAGAGAACCCAGCAGGCCCCTACGGGCAGAGAACAGATAAAGAGCTTA
TAGACTGGTTGCGGCTGCAAGGAGCTGATGCAAAGACAATTGAAAAGATTGTTGAAGAGGGTTATACACT
TTCGGATATTCTTAATGAGATCACTAAGGAAGATCTAAGATACCTTCGACTACGGGGTGGTCTCCTCTGC
AGACTCTGGAGTGCGGTCTCCCAGTACAGAAGGGCTCAGGAGGCCTCAGAAACCAAAGACAAGGCTGTCG
ACTATCCGTATGATGTTCCTGATTATGCTGAACAGAAACTGATTAGCGAAGAAGATCTGTAGCTCGAGTC
TAGAGGGCCCGTTTAAACCCGCTGATCAGCCTCGACTGTGCCTTCTAGTTGCCAGCCATCTGTTGTTTGC
CCCTCCCCCGTGCCTTCCTTGACCCTGGAAGGTGCCACTCCCACTGTCCTTTCCTAATAAAATGAGGAAA
TTGCATCGCATTGTCTGAGTAGGTGTCATTCTATTCTGGGGGGTGGGGTGGGGCAGGACAGCAAGGGGGA
GGATTGGGAAGACAATAGCAGGCATGCTGGGGATGCGGTGGGCTCTATGGCTTCTGAGGCGGAAAGAACC
AGCTGGGGCTCTAGGGGGTATCCCC
[124 nt withheld, positions 5276-5399]
C
[91 nt withheld, positions 5401-5491]
A
[49 nt withheld, positions 5493-5541]
CCTTTGACGTTGGAGTCCACGTTCTTT
[37 nt withheld, positions 5569-5605]
ACCCTATCTCGGTCTATTCTTTTGATTTATAAGGGATTTTGCCGATTTCGGCCTATTGGTTAAAAAATGA
GCTGATTTAACAAAAATTTAACGCGAATTAATTCTGTGGAATGTGTGTCAGTTAGGGTGTGGAAAGTCCC
CAGGCTCCCCAGCAGGCAGAAGTATGCAAAGCATGCATCTCAATTAGTCAGCAACCAGGTGTGGAAAGTC
CCCAGGCTCCCCAGCAGGCAGAAGTATGCAAAGCATGCATCTCAATTAGTCAGCAACCATAGTCCCGCCC
CTAACTCCGCCCATCCCGCCCCTAACTCCGCCCAGTTCCGCCCATTCTCCGCCCCATGGCTGACTAATTT
TTTTTATTTATGCAGAGGCCGAGGCCGCCTCTGCCTCTGAGCTATTCCAGAAGTAGTGAGGAGGCTTTTT
TGGAGGCCTAGGCTTTTGCAAAAAGCTCCCGGGAGCTTGTATATCCATTTTCGGATCTGATCAAGAGACA
GGATGAGGATCGTTTCGCATGATTGAACAAGATGGATTGCACGCAGGTTCTCCGGCCGCTTGGGTGGAGA
GGCTATTCGGCTATGACTGGGCACAACAGACAATCGGCTGCTCTGATGCCGCCGTGTTCCGGCTGTCAGC
GCAGGGGCGCCCGGTTCTTTTTGTCAAGACCGACCTGTCCGGTGCCCTGAATGAACTGCAGGACGAGGCA
GCGCGGCTATCGTGGCTGGCCACGACGGGCGTTCCTTGCGCAGCTGTGCTCGACGTTGTCACTGAAGCGG
GAAGGGACTGGCTGCTATTGGGCGAAGTGCCGGGGCAGGATCTCCTGTCATCTCACCTTGCTCCTGCCGA
GAAAGTATCCATCATGGCTGATGCAATGCGGCGGCTGCATACGCTTGATCCGGCTACCTGCCCATTCGAC
CACCAAGCGAAACATCGCATCGAGCGAGCACGTACTCGGATGGAAGCCGGTCTTGTCGATCAGGATGATC
TGGACGAAGAGCATCAGGGGCTCGCGCCAGCCGAACTGTTCGCCAGGCTCAAGGCGCGCATGCCCGACGG
CGAGGATCTCGTCGTGACCCATGGCGATGCCTGCTTGCCGAATATCATGGTGGAAAATGGCCGCTTTTCT
GGATTCATCGACTGTGGCCGGCTGGGTGTGGCGGACCGCTATCAGGACATAGCGTTGGCTACCCGTGATA
TTGCTGAAGAGCTTGGCGGCGAATGGGCTGACCGCTTCCTCGTGCTTTACGGTATCGCCGCTCCCGATTC
GCAGCGCATCGCCTTCTATCGCCTTCTTGACGAGTTCTTCTGAGCGGGACTCTGGGGTTCGAAATGACCG
ACCAAGCGACGCCCAACCTGCCATCACGAGATTTCGATTCCACCGCCGCCTTCTATGAAAGGTTGGGCTT
CGGAATCGTTTTCCGGGACGCCGGCTGGATGATCCTCCAGCGCGGGGATCTCATGCTGGAGTTCTTCGCC
CACCCCAACTTGTTTATTGCAGCTTATAATGGTTACAAATAAAGCAATAGCATCACAAATTTCACAAATA
AAGCATTTTTTTCACTGCATTCTAGTTGTGGTTTGTCCAAACTCATCAATGTATCTTATCATGTCTGTAT
ACCGTCGACCTCTAGCTAGAGCTTGGCGTAATCATGGTCATAGCTGTTTCCTGTGTGAAATTGTTATCCG
CTCACAATTCCACACAACATACGAGCCGGAAGCATAAAGTGTAAAGCCTGGGGTGCCTAATGAGTGAGCT
AACTCACATTAATTGCGTTGCGCTCACTGCCCGCTTTCCAGTCGGGAAACCTGTCGTGCCAGCTGCATTA
ATGAATCGGCCAACGCGCGGGGAGAGGCGGTTTGCGTATTGGGCGCTCTTCCGCTTCCTCGCTCACTGAC
TCGCTGCGCTCGGTCGTTCGGCTGCGGCGAGCGGTATCAGCTCACTCAAAGGCGGTAATACGGTTATCCA
CAGAATCAGGGGATAACGCAGGAAAGAACATGTGAGCAAAAGGCCAGCAAAAGGCCAGGAACCGTAAAAA
GGCCGCGTTGCTGGCGTTTTTCCATAGGCTCCGCCCCCCTGACGAGCATCACAAAAATCGACGCTCAAGT
CAGAGGTGGCGAAACCCGACAGGACTATAAAGATACCAGGCGTTTCCCCCTGGAAGCTCCCTCGTGCGCT
CTCCTGTTCCGACCCTGCCGCTTACCGGATACCTGTCCGCCTTTCTCCCTTCGGGAAGCGTGGCGCTTTC
TCATAGCTCACGCTGTAGGTATCTCAGTTCGGTGTAGGTCGTTCGCTCCAAGCTGGGCTGTGTGCACGAA
CCCCCCGTTCAGCCCGACCGCTGCGCCTTATCCGGTAACTATCGTCTTGAGTCCAACCCGGTAAGACACG
ACTTATCGCCACTGGCAGCAGCCACTGGTAACAGGATTAGCAGAGCGAGGTATGTAGGCGGTGCTACAGA
GTTCTTGAAGTGGTGGCCTAACTACGGCTACACTAGAAGAACAGTATTTGGTATCTGCGCTCTGCTGAAG
CCAGTTACCTTCGGAAAAAGAGTTGGTAGCTCTTGATCCGGCAAACAAACCACCGCTGGTAGCGGTTTTT
TTGTTTGCAAGCAGCAGATTACGCGCAGAAAAAAAGGATCTCAAGAAGATCCTTTGATCTTTTCTACGGG
GTCTGACGCTCAGTGGAACGAAAACTCACGTTAAGGGATTTTGGTCATGAGATTATCAAAAAGGATCTTC
ACCTAGATCCTTTTAAATTAAAAATGAAGTTTTAAATCAATCTAAAGTATATATGAGTAAACTTGGTCTG
ACAGTTACCAATGCTTAATCAGTGAGGCACCTATCTCAGCGATCTGTCTATTTCGTTCATCCATAGTTGC
CTGACTCCCCGTCGTGTAGATAACTACGATACGGGAGGGCTTACCATCTGGCCCCAGTGCTGCAATGATA
CCGCGAGACCCACGCTCACCGGCTCCAGATTTATCAGCAATAAACCAGCCAGCCGGAAGGGCCGAGCGCA
GAAGTGGTCCTGCAACTTTATCCGCCTCCATCCAGTCTATTAATTGTTGCCGGGAAGCTAGAGTAAGTAG
TTCGCCAGTTAATAGTTTGCGCAACGTTGTTGCCATTGCTACAGGCATCGTGGTGTCACGCTCGTCGTTT
GGTATGGCTTCATTCAGCTCCGGTTCCCAACGATCAAGGCGAGTTACATGATCCCCCATGTTGTGCAAAA
AAGCGGTTAGCTCCTTCGGTCCTCCGATCGTTGTCAGAAGTAAGTTGGCCGCAGTGTTATCACTCATGGT
TATGGCAGCACTGCATAATTCTCTTACTGTCATGCCATCCGTAAGATGCTTTTCTGTGACTGGTGAGTAC
TCAACCAAGTCATTCTGAGAATAGTGTATGCGGCGACCGAGTTGCTCTTGCCCGGCGTCAATACGGGATA
ATACCGCGCCACATAGCAGAACTTTAAAAGTGCTCATCATTGGAAAACGTTCTTCGGGGCGAAAACTCTC
AAGGATCTTACCGCTGTTGAGATCCAGTTCGATGTAACCCACTCGTGCACCCAACTGATCTTCAGCATCT
TTTACTTTCACCAGCGTTTCTGGGTGAGCAAAAACAGGAAGGCAAAATGCCGCAAAAAAGGGAATAAGGG
CGACACGGAAATGTTGAATACTCATACTCTTCCTTTTTCAATATTATTGAAGCATTTATCAGGGTTATTG
TCTCATGAGCGGATACATATTTGAATGTATTTAGAAAAATAAACAAATAGGGGTTCCGCGCACATTTCCC
CGAAAAGTGCCACCTGACGTC
Features (pLannotate 1.2.2; 20 found; start..end, strand, type, name):
     28..80      -  misc_feature   bom (fragment): basis of mobility region from pBR322
    235..614     +  enhancer       CMV enhancer: human cytomegalovirus immediate early enhancer
    615..818     +  promoter       CMV promoter: human cytomegalovirus (CMV) immediate early promoter
    814..847     +  LTR            5' LTR (truncated) (fragment): truncated 5' long terminal repeat (LTR) from HIV-1
    863..881     +  promoter       T7 promoter: promoter for bacteriophage T7 RNA polymerase
    958..4896    +  CDS            MAP3K15: M3K15_HUMAN - Also known as ASK3. Experimental evidence at protein level: Swiss-Prot protein existence level 1. May function in a signal transduction pathway that is activated by various cell stresses and leads to apoptosis. From Homo sapiens (Human).
   5006..5230    +  polyA_signal   bGH poly(A) signal: bovine growth hormone polyadenylation signal
   5234..5255    +  promoter       SV40 promoter (fragment): SV40 enhancer and early promoter
   5276..5704    +  rep_origin     f1 ori (sequence partly withheld): f1 bacteriophage origin of replication; arrow indicates direction of (+) strand synthesis
   5718..6047    +  promoter       SV40 promoter: SV40 enhancer and early promoter
   6114..6905    +  CDS            neo: KKA2_KLEPN - Also known as kan, nptII. Experimental evidence at protein level: Swiss-Prot protein existence level 1. Resistance to kanamycin, neomycin, paromomycin, ribostamycin, butirosin and gentamicin B. From Klebsiella pneumoniae.
   6929..7087    +  CDS            ble (fragment): BLE_KLEPN - Experimental evidence at protein level: Swiss-Prot protein existence level 1. Binding protein with a strong affinity to the bleomycin family of antibiotics. Binds to CL990; an antimitotic-antibiotic compound. From Klebsiella pneumoniae.
   7082..7203    +  polyA_signal   SV40 poly(A) signal: SV40 polyadenylation signal
   7276..7292    -  protein_bind   lac operator: The lac repressor binds to the lac operator to inhibit transcription in E. coli. This inhibition can be relieved by adding lactose or isopropyl-β-D-thiogalactopyranoside (IPTG). lac repressor encoded by lacI
   7300..7330    -  promoter       lac promoter: promoter for the E. coli lac operon
   7345..7366    -  protein_bind   CAP binding site: CAP binding activates transcription in the presence of cAMP. E. coli catabolite activator protein
   7379..7471    -  CDS            lacI (fragment): lac repressor; lacI; The lac repressor binds to the lac operator to inhibit transcription in E. coli. This inhibition can be relieved by adding lactose or isopropyl-β-D-thiogalactopyranoside (IPTG).
   7654..8239    -  rep_origin     ori: high-copy-number ColE1/pMB1/pBR322/pUC origin of replication
   8410..9270    -  CDS            AmpR: β-lactamase; bla; confers resistance to ampicillin, carbenicillin, and related antibiotics
   9271..9375    -  promoter       AmpR promoter: bla
