[The description below was written by a language model from this plasmid's Addgene catalogue record and pLannotate feature annotations shown in this document.]
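Description:
MAP3K15-TAP is a mammalian expression plasmid built on the pcDNA3.1 backbone that drives production of human MAP3K15 (apoptosis signal-regulating kinase 3, ASK3), a MAP kinase kinase kinase thought to act in stress-activated signalling leading to apoptosis. The roughly 4 kb insert sits between retained EcoRI and XhoI sites downstream of the human cytomegalovirus immediate-early enhancer and promoter, and transcripts are terminated by the bovine growth hormone polyadenylation signal. A T7 promoter lies between the CMV promoter and the coding sequence, where it also serves as a sequencing primer site. According to the catalogue entry the kinase carries a C-terminal tandem HA-Myc tag. The feature table does not annotate these epitopes separately, but there is unannotated sequence between the end of the MAP3K15 reading frame and the bGH signal where they would be expected. Part of the coding sequence was derived from a partial clone in an earlier deposited plasmid.

In bacteria the plasmid is maintained through a high-copy ColE1/pUC-type origin and selected with ampicillin via the β-lactamase gene. An f1 origin is also present. For mammalian cells, a neomycin phosphotransferase gene, driven by the SV40 early promoter and followed by an SV40 polyadenylation signal, allows G418 selection of stable transfectants. The short HIV-1 LTR, ble, lacI and extra SV40 promoter fragments listed by the annotation software are probably backbone remnants or incidental matches rather than functional elements. The deposited sequence is 9,406 nt, slightly shorter than the 9,427 bp listed in the catalogue. The dual epitope tag suits the construct to expressing MAP3K15 in cultured cells for detection or sequential (tandem) affinity purification, for example to isolate the kinase and its associated proteins.
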