Addgene plasmid #69728: MAP3K15-TAP
Purpose: Express tandem tagged MAP3K15 in cells
Depositing lab: Daniel Liebler. Depositing organization: Vanderbilt University.
Backbone
  Vector backbone: pcDNA3.1
  Backbone manufacturer: Life Technologies
  Backbone size w/o insert (bp): 5428
  Total vector size (bp): 9427
  Vector type: Mammalian Expression
  Selectable markers: Neomycin (select with G418)
Growth in bacteria
  Bacterial resistance: Ampicillin, 100 μg/mL
  Growth temperature: 37°C
  Growth strain: DH5alpha
  Copy number: Unknown
Gene/Insert
  Gene/Insert name: Apoptosis signal-regulating kinase 3 (alt names: ASK3; MAP3K15)
  Species: H. sapiens (human)
  Insert size (bp): 3999
  Entrez Gene: MAP3K15 (a.k.a. ASK3, bA723P2.3)
  Promoter: CMV
  Tag / fusion protein: HA-Myc tag (C terminal on insert)
  Cloning method: Restriction Enzyme; 5′ cloning site EcoRI (not destroyed); 3′ cloning site XhoI (not destroyed)
  Sequencing primers: 5′ T7
Resource information
  A portion of this plasmid was derived from a plasmid made by: Partial clone obtained from William Hahn & David Root (Addgene plasmid # 23499)
Terms and licenses: Academic/Nonprofit Terms; Industry Terms: Not Available to Industry
How to cite: MAP3K15-TAP was a gift from Daniel Liebler (Addgene plasmid # 69728 ; http://n2t.net/addgene:69728 ; RRID:Addgene_69728)
