>Addgene plasmid #69728 | MAP3K15-TAP | addgene partial sequence | sequence record 125298 | BGH-rev 5'-TAGAAGGCACAGTCGAGG-3'
TAGACTCGAGCTACAGATCTTCTTCGCTAATCAGTTTCTGTTCAGCATAATCAGGAACATCATACGGATA
GTCGACAGCCTTGTCTTTGGTTTCTGAGGCCTCCTGAGCCCTTCTGTACTGGGAGACCGCACTCCAGAGT
CTGCAGAGGAGACCACCCCGTAGTCGAAGGTATCTTAGATCTTCCTTAGTGATCTCATTAAGAATATCCG
AAAGTGTATAACCCTCTTCAACAATCTTTTCAATTGTCTTTGCATCAGCTCCTTGCAGCCGCAACCAGTC
TATAAGCTCTTTATCTGTTCTCTGCCCGTAGGGGCCTGCTGGGTTCTCTGTAATACAATTCGATTTTAAT
TTTAACTGAAGGTGATACAATTCTTGAGTTTTCTGTTCTAGAGTTTGCCGCAGAAGATTCTGGTACTCTC
TCTCTTTTTCAACTAGGTGTTCCAAAAGTCTGTTGGTCTCCTGTCTGAGCTCACCCAGCTGGAGGCTCAG
GTGCTGCTGGTGGGGCTGGGCCTCCTGGCCAGGTCCGGTGGCTGGGGGATAGCCCTCTTCCGCTTCATCC
ATGTCCTTATCTACCCCTTCAGTCTCACAGGTAGGCTCAAAGTGGGCTCGGAGCTCTGGGATGAGAATGG
TGACCGCGGCCTGCACCGCTCGGCGGATGATGTTGTCCATCGCGAACATCCAGTGGGGCCTAATTAAGTG
GTTCCTCAAAATTTTATTTACGGCATCCTGAAATCCGAACAGCACCAGGTGAATCTGACTGATGGACGAG
CTGTCAAAGTCCAGGTCCACCTTGAGCTTTGATATTGTGGTCGCCATCACCCGGTGCTCTGGGGAGCGGA
TGAAGTCCCT
